>Addgene plasmid #232624 | lentiGuide-chr20-49345720-gRNA2 | addgene full sequence | sequence record 465707 | Addgene NGS Result
CCTTCTAGGTCTTGAAAGGAGTGGGAATTGGCTCCGGTGCCCGTCAGTGGGCAGAGCGCACATCGCCCAC
AGTCCCCGAGAAGTTGGGGGGAGGGGTCGGCAATTGATCCGGTGCCTAGAGAAGGTGGCGCGGGGTAAAC
TGGGAAAGTGATGTCGTGTACTGGCTCCGCCTTTTTCCCGAGGGTGGGGGAGAACCGTATATAAGTGCAG
TAGTCGCCGTGAACGTTCTTTTTCGCAACGGGTTTGCCGCCAGAACACAGGTAAGTGCCGTGTGTGGTTC
CCGCGGGCCTGGCCTCTTTACGGGTTATGGCCCTTGCGTGCCTTGAATTACTTCCACCTGGCTGCAGTAC
GTGATTCTTGATCCCGAGCTTCGGGTTGGAAGTGGGTGGGAGAGTTCGAGGCCTTGCGCTTAAGGAGCCC
CTTCGCCTCGTGCTTGAGTTGAGGCCTGGCCTGGGCGCTGGGGCCGCCGCGTGCGAATCTGGTGGCACCT
TCGCGCCTGTCTCGCTGCTTTCGATAAGTCTCTAGCCATTTAAAATTTTTGATGACCTGCTGCGACGCTT
TTTTTCTGGCAAGATAGTCTTGTAAATGCGGGCCAAGATCTGCACACTGGTATTTCGGTTTTTGGGGCCG
CGGGCGGCGACGGGGCCCGTGCGTCCCAGCGCACATGTTCGGCGAGGCGGGGCCTGCGAGCGCGGCCACC
GAGAATCGGACGGGGGTAGTCTCAAGCTGGCCGGCCTGCTCTGGTGCCTGGCCTCGCGCCGCCGTGTATC
GCCCCGCCCTGGGCGGCAAGGCTGGCCCGGTCGGCACCAGTTGCGTGAGCGGAAAGATGGCCGCTTCCCG
GCCCTGCTGCAGGGAGCTCAAAATGGAGGACGCGGCGCTCGGGAGAGCGGGCGGGTGAGTCACCCACACA
AAGGAAAAGGGCCTTTCCGTCCTCAGCCGTCGCTTCATGTGACTCCACGGAGTACCGGGCGCCGTCCAGG
CACCTCGATTAGTTCTCGAGCTTTTGGAGTACGTCGTCTTTAGGTTGGGGGGAGGGGTTTTATGCGATGG
AGTTTCCCCACACTGAGTGGGTGGAGACTGAAGTTAGGCCAGCTTGGCACTTGATGTAATTCTCCTTGGA
ATTTGCCCTTTTTGAGTTTGGATCTTGGTTCATTCTCAAGCCTCAGACAGTGGTTCAAAGTTTTTTTCTT
CCATTTCAGGTGTCGTGACGTACGGCCACCATGGAATTCAAAAAGCCTGAACTCACCGCTACCTCTGTCG
AGAAGTTTCTGATCGAAAAGTTTGACAGTGTATCCGACCTGATGCAGCTCTCCGAGGGCGAAGAATCTCG
GGCTTTCAGCTTCGATGTGGGAGGGCGTGGATATGTCCTGCGGGTGAATAGCTGCGCCGATGGTTTCTAC
AAAGATCGCTATGTTTATCGGCACTTTGCATCCGCCGCTCTCCCTATTCCCGAAGTGCTTGACATTGGGG
AGTTCAGCGAGAGCCTGACCTATTGCATCTCCCGCCGTGCACAGGGTGTCACCTTGCAAGACCTGCCTGA
AACCGAACTGCCCGCTGTTCTCCAGCCCGTCGCCGAGGCCATGGATGCCATCGCTGCCGCCGATCTTAGC
CAGACCAGCGGGTTCGGCCCATTCGGACCTCAAGGAATCGGTCAATACACTACATGGCGCGATTTCATCT
GCGCTATTGCTGATCCCCATGTGTATCACTGGCAAACTGTGATGGACGACACCGTCAGTGCCTCCGTCGC
CCAGGCTCTCGATGAGCTGATGCTTTGGGCCGAGGACTGCCCCGAAGTCCGGCACCTCGTGCACGCCGAT
TTCGGCTCCAACAATGTCCTGACCGACAATGGCCGCATAACAGCCGTCATTGACTGGAGCGAGGCCATGT
TCGGGGATTCCCAATACGAGGTCGCCAACATCTTCTTCTGGAGGCCCTGGTTGGCTTGTATGGAGCAGCA
GACCCGCTACTTCGAGCGGAGGCATCCCGAGCTTGCAGGATCTCCTCGGCTCCGGGCTTATATGCTCCGC
ATTGGTCTTGACCAACTCTATCAGAGCTTGGTTGACGGCAATTTCGATGATGCAGCTTGGGCTCAGGGTC
GCTGCGACGCAATCGTCCGGTCCGGAGCCGGGACTGTCGGGCGTACACAAATCGCCCGCAGAAGCGCTGC
CGTCTGGACCGATGGCTGTGTGGAAGTGCTCGCCGATAGTGGAAACAGACGCCCCAGCACTCGTCCTAGG
GCAAAGGATCTGCAGTCTAGAGGATCTGGTGCCACGAATTTCTCACTACTCAAGCAGGCCGGTGATGTCG
AGGAAAACCCTGGTCCTATGGTGAGCAAGGGCGAGGAGCTGTTCACCGGGGTGGTGCCCATCCTGGTCGA
GCTGGACGGCGACGTAAACGGCCACAAGTTCAGCGTGTCCGGCGAGGGCGAGGGCGATGCCACCTACGGC
AAGCTGACCCTGAAGTTCATCTGCACCACCGGCAAGCTGCCCGTGCCCTGGCCCACCCTCGTGACCACCC
TGACCTACGGCGTGCAGTGCTTCAGCCGCTACCCCGACCACATGAAGCAGCACGACTTCTTCAAGTCCGC
CATGCCCGAAGGCTACGTCCAGGAGCGCACCATCTTCTTCAAGGACGACGGCAACTACAAGACCCGCGCC
GAGGTGAAGTTCGAGGGCGACACCCTGGTGAACCGCATCGAGCTGAAGGGCATCGACTTCAAGGAGGACG
GCAACATCCTGGGGCACAAGCTGGAGTACAACTACAACAGCCACAACGTCTATATCATGGCCGACAAGCA
GAAGAACGGCATCAAGGTGAACTTCAAGATCCGCCACAACATCGAGGACGGCAGCGTGCAGCTCGCCGAC
CACTACCAGCAGAACACCCCCATCGGCGACGGCCCCGTGCTGCTGCCCGACAACCACTACCTGAGCACCC
AGTCCGCCCTGAGCAAAGACCCCAACGAGAAGCGCGATCACATGGTCCTGCTGGAGTTCGTGACCGCCGC
CGGGATCACTCTCGGCATGGACGAGCTGTACAAGTGACGCGTTAAGTCGACAATCAACCTCTGGATTACA
AAATTTGTGAAAGATTGACTGGTATTCTTAACTATGTTGCTCCTTTTACGCTATGTGGATACGCTGCTTT
AATGCCTTTGTATCATGCTATTGCTTCCCGTATGGCTTTCATTTTCTCCTCCTTGTATAAATCCTGGTTG
CTGTCTCTTTATGAGGAGTTGTGGCCCGTTGTCAGGCAACGTGGCGTGGTGTGCACTGTGTTTGCTGACG
CAACCCCCACTGGTTGGGGCATTGCCACCACCTGTCAGCTCCTTTCCGGGACTTTCGCTTTCCCCCTCCC
TATTGCCACGGCGGAACTCATCGCCGCCTGCCTTGCCCGCTGCTGGACAGGGGCTCGGCTGTTGGGCACT
GACAATTCCGTGGTGTTGTCGGGGAAATCATCGTCCTTTCCTTGGCTGCTCGCCTGTGTTGCCACCTGGA
TTCTGCGCGGGACGTCCTTCTGCTACGTCCCTTCGGCCCTCAATCCAGCGGACCTTCCTTCCCGCGGCCT
GCTGCCGGCTCTGCGGCCTCTTCCGCGTCTTCGCCTTCGCCCTCAGACGAGTCGGATCTCCCTTTGGGCC
GCCTCCCCGCGTCGACTTTAAGACCAATGACTTACAAGGCAGCTGTAGATCTTAGCCACTTTTTAAAAGA
AAAGGGGGGACTGGAAGGGCTAATTCACTCCCAACGAAGACAAGATCTGCTTTTTGCTTGTACTGGGTCT
CTCTGGTTAGACCAGATCTGAGCCTGGGAGCTCTCTGGCTAACTAGGGAACCCACTGCTTAAGCCTCAAT
AAAGCTTGCCTTGAGTGCTTCAAGTAGTGTGTGCCCGTCTGTTGTGTGACTCTGGTAACTAGAGATCCCT
CAGACCCTTTTAGTCAGTGTGGAAAATCTCTAGCAGTACGTATAGTAGTTCATGTCATCTTATTATTCAG
TATTTATAACTTGCAAAGAAATGAATATCAGAGAGTGAGAGGAACTTGTTTATTGCAGCTTATAATGGTT
ACAAATAAAGCAATAGCATCACAAATTTCACAAATAAAGCATTTTTTTCACTGCATTCTAGTTGTGGTTT
GTCCAAACTCATCAATGTATCTTATCATGTCTGGCTCTAGCTATCCCGCCCCTAACTCCGCCCATCCCGC
CCCTAACTCCGCCCAGTTCCGCCCATTCTCCGCCCCATGGCTGACTAATTTTTTTTATTTATGCAGAGGC
CGAGGCCGCCTCGGCCTCTGAGCTATTCCAGAAGTAGTGAGGAGGCTTTTTTGGAGGCCTAGGGACGTAC
CCAATTCGCCCTATAGTGAGTCGTATTACGCGCGCTCACTGGCCGTCGTTTTACAACGTCGTGACTGGGA
AAACCCTGGCGTTACCCAACTTAATCGCCTTGCAGCACATCCCCCTTTCGCCAGCTGGCGTAATAGCGAA
GAGGCCCGCACCGATCGCCCTTCCCAACAGTTGCGCAGCCTGAATGGCGAATGGG
[124 nt withheld, positions 4536-4659]
C
[91 nt withheld, positions 4661-4751]
A
[49 nt withheld, positions 4753-4801]
CCTTTGACGTTGGAGTCCACGTTCTTT
[37 nt withheld, positions 4829-4865]
ACCCTATCTCGGTCTATTCTTTTGATTTATAAGGGATTTTGCCGATTTCGGCCTATTGGTTAAAAAATGA
GCTGATTTAACAAAAATTTAACGCGAATTTTAACAAAATATTAACGCTTACAATTTAGGTGGCACTTTTC
GGGGAAATGTGCGCGGAACCCCTATTTGTTTATTTTTCTAAATACATTCAAATATGTATCCGCTCATGAG
ACAATAACCCTGATAAATGCTTCAATAATATTGAAAAAGGAAGAGTATGAGTATTCAACATTTCCGTGTC
GCCCTTATTCCCTTTTTTGCGGCATTTTGCCTTCCTGTTTTTGCTCACCCAGAAACGCTGGTGAAAGTAA
AAGATGCTGAAGATCAGTTGGGTGCACGAGTGGGTTACATCGAACTGGATCTCAACAGCGGTAAGATCCT
TGAGAGTTTTCGCCCCGAAGAACGTTTTCCAATGATGAGCACTTTTAAAGTTCTGCTATGTGGCGCGGTA
TTATCCCGTATTGACGCCGGGCAAGAGCAACTCGGTCGCCGCATACACTATTCTCAGAATGACTTGGTTG
AGTACTCACCAGTCACAGAAAAGCATCTTACGGATGGCATGACAGTAAGAGAATTATGCAGTGCTGCCAT
AACCATGAGTGATAACACTGCGGCCAACTTACTTCTGACAACGATCGGAGGACCGAAGGAGCTAACCGCT
TTTTTGCACAACATGGGGGATCATGTAACTCGCCTTGATCGTTGGGAACCGGAGCTGAATGAAGCCATAC
CAAACGACGAGCGTGACACCACGATGCCTGTAGCAATGGCAACAACGTTGCGCAAACTATTAACTGGCGA
ACTACTTACTCTAGCTTCCCGGCAACAATTAATAGACTGGATGGAGGCGGATAAAGTTGCAGGACCACTT
CTGCGCTCGGCCCTTCCGGCTGGCTGGTTTATTGCTGATAAATCTGGAGCCGGTGAGCGTGGGTCTCGCG
GTATCATTGCAGCACTGGGGCCAGATGGTAAGCCCTCCCGTATCGTAGTTATCTACACGACGGGGAGTCA
GGCAACTATGGATGAACGAAATAGACAGATCGCTGAGATAGGTGCCTCACTGATTAAGCATTGGTAACTG
TCAGACCAAGTTTACTCATATATACTTTAGATTGATTTAAAACTTCATTTTTAATTTAAAAGGATCTAGG
TGAAGATCCTTTTTGATAATCTCATGACCAAAATCCCTTAACGTGAGTTTTCGTTCCACTGAGCGTCAGA
CCCCGTAGAAAAGATCAAAGGATCTTCTTGAGATCCTTTTTTTCTGCGCGTAATCTGCTGCTTGCAAACA
AAAAAACCACCGCTACCAGCGGTGGTTTGTTTGCCGGATCAAGAGCTACCAACTCTTTTTCCGAAGGTAA
CTGGCTTCAGCAGAGCGCAGATACCAAATACTGTTCTTCTAGTGTAGCCGTAGTTAGGCCACCACTTCAA
GAACTCTGTAGCACCGCCTACATACCTCGCTCTGCTAATCCTGTTACCAGTGGCTGCTGCCAGTGGCGAT
AAGTCGTGTCTTACCGGGTTGGACTCAAGACGATAGTTACCGGATAAGGCGCAGCGGTCGGGCTGAACGG
GGGGTTCGTGCACACAGCCCAGCTTGGAGCGAACGACCTACACCGAACTGAGATACCTACAGCGTGAGCT
ATGAGAAAGCGCCACGCTTCCCGAAGGGAGAAAGGCGGACAGGTATCCGGTAAGCGGCAGGGTCGGAACA
GGAGAGCGCACGAGGGAGCTTCCAGGGGGAAACGCCTGGTATCTTTATAGTCCTGTCGGGTTTCGCCACC
TCTGACTTGAGCGTCGATTTTTGTGATGCTCGTCAGGGGGGCGGAGCCTATGGAAAAACGCCAGCAACGC
GGCCTTTTTACGGTTCCTGGCCTTTTGCTGGCCTTTTGCTCACATGTTCTTTCCTGCGTTATCCCCTGAT
TCTGTGGATAACCGTATTACCGCCTTTGAGTGAGCTGATACCGCTCGCCGCAGCCGAACGACCGAGCGCA
GCGAGTCAGTGAGCGAGGAAGCGGAAGAGCGCCCAATACGCAAACCGCCTCTCCCCGCGCGTTGGCCGAT
TCATTAATGCAGCTGGCACGACAGGTTTCCCGACTGGAAAGCGGGCAGTGAGCGCAACGCAATTAATGTG
AGTTAGCTCACTCATTAGGCACCCCAGGCTTTACACTTTATGCTTCCGGCTCGTATGTTGTGTGGAATTG
TGAGCGGATAACAATTTCACACAGGAAACAGCTATGACCATGATTACGCCAAGCGCGCAATTAACCCTCA
CTAAAGGGAACAAAAGCTGGAGCTGCAAGCTTAATGTAGTCTTATGCAATACTCTTGTAGTCTTGCAACA
TGGTAACGATGAGTTAGCAACATGCCTTACAAGGAGAGAAAAAGCACCGTGCATGCCGATTGGTGGAAGT
AAGGTGGTACGATCGTGCCTTATTAGGAAGGCAACAGACGGGTCTGACATGGATTGGACGAACCACTGAA
TTGCCGCATTGCAGAGATATTGTATTTAAGTGCCTAGCTCGATACATAAACGGGTCTCTCTGGTTAGACC
AGATCTGAGCCTGGGAGCTCTCTGGCTAACTAGGGAACCCACTGCTTAAGCCTCAATAAAGCTTGCCTTG
AGTGCTTCAAGTAGTGTGTGCCCGTCTGTTGTGTGACTCTGGTAACTAGAGATCCCTCAGACCCTTTTAG
TCAGTGTGGAAAATCTCTAGCAGTGGCGCCCGAACAGGGACTTGAAAGCGAAAGGGAAACCAGAGGAGCT
CTCTCGACGCAGGACTCGGCTTGCTGAAGCGCGCACGGCAAGAGGCGAGGGGCGGCGACTGGTGAGTACG
CCAAAAATTTTGACTAGCGGAGGCTAGAAGGAGAGAGATGGGTGCGAGAGCGTCAGTATTAAGCGGGGGA
GAATTAGATCGCGATGGGAAAAAATTCGGTTAAGGCCAGGGGGAAAGAAAAAATATAAATTAAAACATAT
AGTATGGGCAAGCAGGGAGCTAGAACGATTCGCAGTTAATCCTGGCCTGTTAGAAACATCAGAAGGCTGT
AGACAAATACTGGGACAGCTACAACCATCCCTTCAGACAGGATCAGAAGAACTTAGATCATTATATAATA
CAGTAGCAACCCTCTATTGTGTGCATCAAAGGATAGAGATAAAAGACACCAAGGAAGCTTTAGACAAGAT
AGAGGAAGAGCAAAACAAAAGTAAGACCACCGCACAGCAAGCGGCCGCTGATCTTCAGACCTGGAGGAGG
AGATATGAGGGACAATTGGAGAAGTGAATTATATAAATATAAAGTAGTAAAAATTGAACCATTAGGAGTA
GCACCCACCAAGGCAAAGAGAAGAGTGGTGCAGAGAGAAAAAAGAGCAGTGGGAATAGGAGCTTTGTTCC
TTGGGTTCTTGGGAGCAGCAGGAAGCACTATGGGCGCAGCGTCAATGACGCTGACGGTACAGGCCAGACA
ATTATTGTCTGGTATAGTGCAGCAGCAGAACAATTTGCTGAGGGCTATTGAGGCGCAACAGCATCTGTTG
CAACTCACAGTCTGGGGCATCAAGCAGCTCCAGGCAAGAATCCTGGCTGTGGAAAGATACCTAAAGGATC
AACAGCTCCTGGGGATTTGGGGTTGCTCTGGAAAACTCATTTGCACCACTGCTGTGCCTTGGAATGCTAG
TTGGAGTAATAAATCTCTGGAACAGATTTGGAATCACACGACCTGGATGGAGTGGGACAGAGAAATTAAC
AATTACACAAGCTTAATACACTCCTTAATTGAAGAATCGCAAAACCAGCAAGAAAAGAATGAACAAGAAT
TATTGGAATTAGATAAATGGGCAAGTTTGTGGAATTGGTTTAACATAACAAATTGGCTGTGGTATATAAA
ATTATTCATAATGATAGTAGGAGGCTTGGTAGGTTTAAGAATAGTTTTTGCTGTACTTTCTATAGTGAAT
AGAGTTAGGCAGGGATATTCACCATTATCGTTTCAGACCCACCTCCCAACCCCGAGGGGACCCAGAGAGG
GCCTATTTCCCATGATTCCTTCATATTTGCATATACGATACAAGGCTGTTAGAGAGATAATTAGAATTAA
TTTGACTGTAAACACAAAGATATTAGTACAAAATACGTGACGTAGAAAGTAATAATTTCTTGGGTAGTTT
GCAGTTTTAAAATTATGTTTTAAAATGGACTATCATATGCTTACCGTAACTTGAAAGTATTTCGATTTCT
TGGCTTTATATATCTTGTGGAAAGGACGAAACACCGACATTTAGTAATTGGATCGCGTTTTAGAGCTAGA
AATAGCAAGTTAAAATAAGGCTAGTCCGTTATCAACTTGAAAAAGTGGCACCGAGTCGGTGCTTTTTTAA
GCTTGGCGTAACTAGATCTTGAGACAAATGGCAGTATTCATCCACAATTTTAAAAGAAAAGGGGGGATTG
GGGGGTACAGTGCAGGGGAAAGAATAGTAGACATAATAGCAACAGACATACAAACTAAAGAATTACAAAA
ACAAATTACAAAAATTCAAAATTTTCGGGTTTATTACAGGGACAGCAGAGATCCACTTTGGCGCCGGCTC
GAGGGGGCCCGGGTGCAAAGATGGATAAAGTTTTAAACAGAGAGGAATCTTTGCAGCTAATGGA
Features (pLannotate 1.2.2; 30 found; start..end, strand, type, name):
     49..260     +  promoter       EF-1α core promoter: core promoter for human elongation factor EF-1α
    261..1199    +  intron         EF-1α intron A: intron upstream of the start codon of human EF-1α
   1230..2248    +  CDS            HygR (fragment): hygromycin B phosphotransferase confers resistance to hygromycin
   2328..3044    +  CDS            EGFP: EGFP is a basic (constitutively fluorescent) green fluorescent protein published in 1996, derived from Aequorea victoria. It is reported to be a rapidly-maturing weak dimer with moderate acid sensitivity.
   3062..3650    +  misc_feature   WPRE: woodchuck hepatitis virus posttranscriptional regulatory element
   3701..3720    +  misc_feature   cPPT/CTS (fragment): central polypurine tract and central termination sequence of HIV-1
   3722..3955    +  LTR            3' LTR (ΔU3): self-inactivating 3' long terminal repeat (LTR) from HIV-1
   4033..4154    +  polyA_signal   SV40 poly(A) signal: SV40 polyadenylation signal
   4194..4329    +  rep_origin     SV40 ori: SV40 origin of replication
   4350..4368    -  promoter       T7 promoter: promoter for bacteriophage T7 RNA polymerase
   4376..4531    +  CDS            lacZα (fragment): LacZα fragment of β-galactosidase; lacZ fragment
   4536..4964    +  rep_origin     f1 ori (sequence partly withheld): f1 bacteriophage origin of replication; arrow indicates direction of (+) strand synthesis
   5017..5121    +  promoter       AmpR promoter: bla
   5122..5982    +  CDS            AmpR: β-lactamase; bla; confers resistance to ampicillin, carbenicillin, and related antibiotics
   6153..6741    +  rep_origin     ori: high-copy-number ColE1/pMB1/pBR322/pUC origin of replication
   6924..7016    +  CDS            lacI (fragment): lac repressor; lacI; The lac repressor binds to the lac operator to inhibit transcription in E. coli. This inhibition can be relieved by adding lactose or isopropyl-β-D-thiogalactopyranoside (IPTG).
   7029..7050    +  protein_bind   CAP binding site: CAP binding activates transcription in the presence of cAMP. E. coli catabolite activator protein
   7065..7095    +  promoter       lac promoter: promoter for the E. coli lac operon
   7103..7119    +  protein_bind   lac operator: The lac repressor binds to the lac operator to inhibit transcription in E. coli. This inhibition can be relieved by adding lactose or isopropyl-β-D-thiogalactopyranoside (IPTG). lac repressor encoded by lacI
   7164..7182    +  promoter       T3 promoter: promoter for bacteriophage T3 RNA polymerase
   7210..7436    +  promoter       RSV promoter: Rous sarcoma virus enhancer/promoter
   7437..7617    +  LTR            5' LTR (truncated): truncated 5' long terminal repeat (LTR) from HIV-1
   7664..7789    +  misc_feature   HIV-1 Ψ: packaging signal of human immunodeficiency virus type 1
   7773..8136    +  CDS            HIV-1 gag (fragment): gag protein from human immunodeficiency virus 1; gag
   8282..8515    +  misc_feature   RRE: The Rev response element (RRE) of HIV-1 allows for Rev-dependent mRNA export from the nucleus to the cytoplasm.
   8892..8918    +  CDS            Rev (fragment): human immunodeficiency virus 1 (HIV-1) Rev protein; rev; enhances nuclear export of unspliced and incompletely spliced viral mRNAs
   8922..9162    +  promoter       U6 promoter: RNA polymerase III promoter for human U6 snRNA
   9192..9267    +  misc_RNA       gRNA scaffold: guide RNA scaffold for the Streptococcus pyogenes CRISPR/Cas9 system
   9323..9440    +  misc_feature   cPPT/CTS: central polypurine tract and central termination sequence of HIV-1
   9506..23      +  CDS            small t antigen (fragment) (across the origin): SV40 (simian virus 40) small t antigen
