[The description below was written by a language model from this plasmid's Addgene catalogue record and pLannotate feature annotations shown in this document.]
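Description:
lentiGuide-chr20-49345720-gRNA2 is a lentiviral CRISPR guide-expression plasmid built on the lentiGuide-Hygro-eGFP backbone. It carries a single Streptococcus pyogenes-type sgRNA directed at an enhancer region at chr20:49345720 (hg38). The 20-nt spacer was inserted between two BsmBI sites, both destroyed in cloning, so that it lies between the human U6 RNA polymerase III promoter and the gRNA scaffold. The plasmid encodes no Cas9 or dCas9 effector, so this must be supplied separately in the target cells.

The transfer cassette has a third-generation, self-inactivating layout. An RSV promoter drives a truncated HIV-1 5' LTR, followed by the Ψ packaging signal with a gag fragment, the RRE for Rev-dependent export of the genomic RNA, and a cPPT/CTS element. The cassette ends in a ΔU3 3' LTR, with an SV40 poly(A) signal and SV40 ori beyond it. Downstream of the sgRNA unit, the EF-1α core promoter with its intron A drives a hygromycin phosphotransferase coding sequence followed by EGFP, allowing transduced cells to be selected with hygromycin and tracked by green fluorescence. The short gap between the two reading frames is not annotated, so the record does not state how they are linked. A WPRE follows to enhance transcript expression.

In bacteria the plasmid is maintained by a high-copy ColE1/pUC origin and ampicillin resistance, and an f1 ori and lac-derived remnants are also present. According to the record, it was made for a study of a gain-of-function enhancer variant near KCNB1 linked to familial ST-depression syndrome. As its name indicates, it is one of several guides aimed at this locus.
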