Addgene plasmid #232624: lentiGuide-chr20-49345720-gRNA2
Purpose: Lentiviral plasmid expressing gRNA targeting the enhancer region in Chr20:49345720 (hg38) locus with lentiGuide-Hygro-eGFP (Addgene #99375) as backbone.
Depositing lab: Claes Wadelius. Depositing organization: Uppsala University. Publication: Gain-of-function enhancer variant near KCNB1 causes familial ST-depression syndrome. Christensen AH, Pan G, Marvig RL, Rodriguez Gonzalez FG, Vissing CR, Silajdzija E, Frosted R, Girma EG, Gabrielaite M, Jensen HK, Rossing K, Henriksen FL, Sandgaard NCF, Ahlberg G, Ghouse J, Lundegaard PR, Weischenfeldt J, Wadelius C, Bundgaard H. Eur Heart J. 2025 Apr 10:ehaf213. doi: 10.1093/eurheartj/ehaf213. PubMed 40208226.
Backbone
  Vector backbone: lentiGuide-Hygro-eGFP (Addgene plasmid #99375)
  Vector type: Mammalian Expression, Lentiviral, CRISPR
Growth in bacteria
  Bacterial resistance: Ampicillin, 100 μg/mL
  Growth temperature: 30°C
  Growth strain: NEB Stable
  Copy number: High Copy
Gene/Insert
  Gene/Insert name: S. pyogenes sgRNA cassette
  gRNA/shRNA sequence: ACATTTAGTAATTGGATCGC
  Species: Synthetic
  Promoter: hU6
  Cloning method: Restriction Enzyme; 5′ cloning site BsmBI (destroyed during cloning); 3′ cloning site BsmBI (destroyed during cloning)
  Sequencing primers: 5′ TCATATGCTTACCGTAACTTG; 3′ GCCAATTCCCACTCCTTTCAA
Terms and licenses: Academic/Nonprofit Terms; Industry Terms: Not Available to Industry
How to cite: lentiGuide-chr20-49345720-gRNA2 was a gift from Claes Wadelius (Addgene plasmid # 232624 ; http://n2t.net/addgene:232624 ; RRID:Addgene_232624)
